Addgene plasmid #176026: pME-nCas9n-P2A-TagBFP2-pA
Purpose: Multisite gateway vector for expression of nCas9n with blue reporter. Parton lab clone ENT
Depositing lab: Rob Parton. Publication: In vivo cell biological screening identifies an endocytic capture mechanism for T-tubule formation. Hall TE, Martel N, Ariotti N, Xiong Z, Lo HP, Ferguson C, Rae J, Lim YW, Parton RG. Nat Commun. 2020 Jul 24;11(1):3711. doi: 10.1038/s41467-020-17486-w. PubMed 32709891.
Backbone
  Vector backbone: pDONR221
  Backbone manufacturer: Invitrogen
  Vector type: Gateway entry clone
Growth in bacteria
  Bacterial resistance: Kanamycin, 50 μg/mL
  Growth temperature: 37°C
  Growth strain: DH5alpha
  Copy number: High Copy
Gene/Insert
  Gene/Insert name: nCas9n-P2A-TagBFP2
  Species: Synthetic
Terms and licenses: Academic/Nonprofit Terms; Industry Terms: Not Available to Industry
How to cite: pME-nCas9n-P2A-TagBFP2-pA was a gift from Rob Parton (Addgene plasmid # 176026 ; http://n2t.net/addgene:176026 ; RRID:Addgene_176026)
