[The description below was written by a language model from this plasmid's Addgene catalogue record and pLannotate feature annotations shown in this document.]
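Description:
pME-nCas9n-P2A-TagBFP2-pA is a Gateway middle-entry clone built on the Invitrogen pDONR221 backbone, intended as a building block for multisite Gateway assembly rather than as an expression vector in its own right. It is propagated in E. coli at high copy from a ColE1/pUC-type origin and selected with kanamycin through an aminoglycoside phosphotransferase (KanR) gene. Upstream rrnB T1 and T2 terminators, typical of the pDONR backbone, insulate the cloning region from read-through transcription. The small lacI, lacZα and T7 promoter annotations are short backbone remnants rather than functional parts of the payload.

The insert, recorded as synthetic, lies between attL1 and attL2 sites, which allow LR Clonase-mediated transfer into a destination vector together with compatible 5' and 3' entry clones. It encodes Streptococcus pyogenes Cas9. The name "nCas9n" conventionally denotes a version carrying nuclear localisation signals at both termini, although these are not individually annotated in the feature table. Cas9 is followed by a P2A self-cleaving peptide (indicated by the name and falling in the unannotated gap after Cas9) and the blue fluorescent protein TagBFP2. Because P2A causes ribosomal skipping, a single transcript yields separate Cas9 and TagBFP2 proteins, so blue fluorescence marks cells expressing the nuclease. The cassette ends with an SV40 polyadenylation signal, with the adjacent large T antigen fragment being part of that SV40-derived region.

No eukaryotic promoter is present in the entry clone; it is supplied by the 5' entry element chosen during recombination, allowing tissue-specific or ubiquitous Cas9 expression with a visible reporter. The associated publication describes in vivo cell biological screening of T-tubule formation.
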