Features (pLannotate 1.2.2; 13 found; start..end, strand, type, name):
    121..213     +  CDS            lacI (fragment): lac repressor; lacI; The lac repressor binds to the lac operator to inhibit transcription in E. coli. This inhibition can be relieved by adding lactose or isopropyl-β-D-thiogalactopyranoside (IPTG).
    268..295     -  terminator     rrnB T2 terminator: transcription terminator T2 from the E. coli rrnB gene
    427..470     +  terminator     rrnB T1 terminator: Escherichia coli rrnB; transcription terminator T1 from the E. coli rrnB gene
    517..553     -  CDS            lacZα (fragment): LacZα fragment of β-galactosidase; lacZ fragment
    569..668     +  protein_bind   attL1: mutant version of attL; recombination site for the Gateway® LR reaction LR Clonase™
    714..4814    +  CDS            cas9: CAS9_STRP1 - Also known as csn1 From Streptococcus pyogenes serotype M1.
   4944..5639    +  CDS            TagBFP: TagBFP is a basic (constitutively fluorescent) blue fluorescent protein published in 2008, derived from Entacmaea quadricolor. It is reported to be a very rapidly-maturing monomer with very low acid sensitivity.
   5658..5741    +  CDS            large T antigen (fragment): large T antigen from SV40 (simian virus 40)
   5764..5845    +  polyA_signal   SV40 poly(A) signal: SV40 polyadenylation signal
   5850..5949    -  protein_bind   attL2: mutant version of attL; recombination site for the Gateway® LR reaction LR Clonase™
   5967..5985    -  promoter       T7 promoter: promoter for bacteriophage T7 RNA polymerase
   6119..6928    +  CDS            KanR: aminoglycoside phosphotransferase; aph(3')-Ia; confers resistance to kanamycin in bacteria or G418 (Geneticin®) in eukaryotes
   7075..7663    +  rep_origin     ori: high-copy-number ColE1/pMB1/pBR322/pUC origin of replication
>Addgene plasmid #176026 | pME-nCas9n-P2A-TagBFP2-pA | addgene full sequence | sequence record 346512 | Addgene NGS Result
CTTTCCTGCGTTATCCCCTGATTCTGTGGATAACCGTATTACCGCCTTTGAGTGAGCTGATACCGCTCGC
CGCAGCCGAACGACCGAGCGCAGCGAGTCAGTGAGCGAGGAAGCGGAAGAGCGCCCAATACGCAAACCGC
CTCTCCCCGCGCGTTGGCCGATTCATTAATGCAGCTGGCACGACAGGTTTCCCGACTGGAAAGCGGGCAG
TGAGCGCAACGCAATTAATACGCGTACCGCTAGCCAGGAAGAGTTTGTAGAAACGCAAAAAGGCCATCCG
TCAGGATGGCCTTCTGCTTAGTTTGATGCCTGGCAGTTTATGGCGGGCGTCCTGCCCGCCACCCTCCGGG
CCGTTGCTTCACAACGTTCAAATCCGCTCCCGGCGGATTTGTCCTACTCAGGAGAGCGTTCACCGACAAA
CAACAGATAAAACGAAAGGCCCAGTCTTCCGACTGAGCCTTTCGTTTTATTTGATGCCTGGCAGTTCCCT
ACTCTCGCGTTAACGCTAGCATGGATGTTTTCCCAGTCACGACGTTGTAAAACGACGGCCAGTCTTAAGC
TCGGGCCCCAAATAATGATTTTATTTTGACTGATAGTGACCTGTTCGTTGCAACAAATTGATGAGCAATG
CTTTTTTATAATGCCAACTTTGTACAAAAAAGCAGGCTGCCACCATGGCTTCTCCACCTAAGAAGAAGAG
AAAGGTGGGAAGCATGGATAAGAAGTATAGCATCGGCCTGGATATTGGAACTAACTCCGTGGGTTGGGCA
GTGATTACAGACGACTACAAGGTCCCTAGCAAGAAATTTAAGGTGCTGGGTAACACCGACAGGCACAGCA
TCAAGAAAAATCTGATTGGAGCCCTGCTGTTCGGTTCTGGAGAGACTGCCGAAGCAACACGCCTGAAAAG
AACAGCAAGAAGGCGCTATACCAGAAGGAAGAATAGAATCTGTTACCTGCAGGAGATTTTCTCTAACGAA
ATGGCTAAGGTGGACGATTCATTCTTTCATAGGCTGGAGGAAAGTTTCCTGGTCGAGGAAGATAAGAAAC
ACGAGCGCCATCCTATCTTTGGAAACATTGTGGACGAGGTCGCCTATCACGAAAAATACCCAACCATCTA
TCATCTGCGCAAGAAACTGGCTGACTCTACTGATAAAGCCGACCTGAGACTGATCTATCTGGCTCTGGCC
CACATGATTAAGTTCAGGGGTCATTTTCTGATCGAGGGCGATCTGAACCCCGACAATTCCGATGTGGACA
AGCTGTTCATCCAGCTGGTCCAGATTTACAATCAGCTGTTTGAGGAAAACCCTATTAATGCTTCCAGAGT
GGACGCAAAAGCTATCCTGTCAGCCAGGCTGTCCAAGTCACGCAGACTGGAGAACCTGATTGCACAGCTG
CCCGGAGAAAAGAGGAACGGTCTGTTTGGAAATCTGATCGCTCTGAGTCTGGGCCTGACTCCTAACTTCA
AAAGCAATTTTGATCTGGCTGAGGACGCCAAACTGCAGCTGTCAAAGGACACATATGACGATGACCTGGA
TAACCTGCTGGCACAGATCGGAGATCAGTACGCTGACCTGTTCCTGGCTGCCAAAAATCTGTCCGACGCA
ATCCTGCTGTCAGATATTCTGAGAGTGAACAGCGAGATTACAAAAGCTCCTCTGAGTGCCAGCATGATCA
AGAGATATGACGAGCACCATCAGGATCTGACCCTGCTGAAGGCTCTGGTCAGGCAGCAGCTGCCAGAGAA
GTACAAGGAAATTTTCTTTGATCAGTCCAAGAACGGCTACGCCGGTTATATCGACGGAGGCGCATCACAG
GAGGAATTCTACAAGTTTATCAAACCTATTCTGGAGAAGATGGACGGAACTGAGGAACTGCTGGTGAAAC
TGAATAGAGAGGACCTGCTGAGGAAGCAGCGCACATTTGATAACGGTTCCATCCCACACCAGATTCATCT
GGGAGAGCTGCACGCTATCCTGAGGCGCCAGGAAGACTTCTACCCCTTTCTGAAAGATAACCGCGAGAAG
ATCGAAAAAATTCTGACCTTCAGAATCCCTTACTATGTGGGTCCACTGGCTCGCGGAAACAGCAGATTTG
CCTGGATGACTCGCAAATCCGAGGAAACCATTACTCCTTGGAACTTCGAGGAAGTGGTCGATAAGGGCGC
CTCTGCACAGTCCTTCATCGAGAGAATGACTAATTTTGACAAAAACCTGCCCAATGAGAAAGTGCTGCCT
AAGCACTCCCTGCTGTACGAGTATTTCACTGTCTATAACGAACTGACAAAGGTGAAATACGTCACCGAGG
GCATGAGAAAGCCAGCCTTCCTGTCAGGAGAGCAGAAGAAAGCAATCGTGGATCTGCTGTTTAAAACCAA
CAGGAAAGTGACTGTCAAGCAGCTGAAGGAGGACTACTTCAAGAAAATTGAATGCTTCGATTCCGTGGAG
ATCAGCGGAGTCGAAGACAGATTTAACGCAAGCCTGGGCGCTTACCACGATCTGCTGAAGATCATTAAGG
ATAAAGACTTCCTGGACAACGAGGAAAATGAGGATATCCTGGAAGACATTGTGCTGACACTGACCCTGTT
TGAGGACAGAGGAATGATCGAGGAAAGACTGAAAACCTATGCTCATCTGTTCGATGACAAGGTGATGAAA
CAGCTGAAGAGAAGGCGCTACACTGGCTGGGGTAGACTGAGCAGGAAGCTGATCAACGGCATTAGGGATA
AACAGTCAGGAAAGACAATCCTGGACTTTCTGAAAAGTGATGGCTTCGCCAACCGCAATTTTATGCAGCT
GATTCACGATGACAGTCTGACCTTCAAAGAGGACATCCAGAAGGCTCAGGTGTCTGGACAGGGCCACTCC
CTGCATGAGCAGATTGCAAACCTGGCTGGAAGCCCAGCCATCAAGAAAGGCATTCTGCAGACAGTGAAAA
TCGTCGATGAGCTGGTGAAAGTCATGGGCCATAAGCCCGAAAACATCGTGATTGAGATGGCTCGCGAAAA
TCAGACAACCCAGAAGGGTCAGAAGAACAGTAGAGAGAGGATGAAAAGAATCGAGGAAGGCATTAAGGAG
CTGGGTAGCCAGATCCTGAAAGAGCACCCAGTGGAAAACACACAGCTGCAGAATGAGAAGCTGTATCTGT
ACTATCTGCAGAATGGAAGAGATATGTACGTGGACCAGGAGCTGGATATTAACAGGCTGTCTGATTACGA
CGTGGATCATATCGTCCCCCAGAGTTTCATCAAAGATGACAGCATTGACAACAAGGTGCTGACCAGGTCC
GACAAAAACAGAGGAAAATCAGATAATGTCCCTAGTGAGGAAGTGGTCAAGAAAATGAAGAACTACTGGA
GACAGCTGCTGAATGCCAAACTGATCACTCAGAGGAAGTTTGATAACCTGACAAAAGCAGAGCGCGGTGG
ACTGTCAGAACTGGACAAAGCTGGATTCATCAAGAGGCAGCTGGTGGAAACACGCCAGATCACTAAACAC
GTCGCACAGATTCTGGATAGTCGCATGAACACAAAGTACGATGAGAATGACAAACTGATCAGAGAAGTGA
AGGTCATTACCCTGAAGAGTAAACTGGTCAGCGACTTTAGGAAAGATTTCCAGTTTTATAAGGTCCGCGA
GATTAACAATTATCACCATGCCCATGACGCATACCTGAACGCCGTGGTCGGTACCGCACTGATCAAGAAA
TACCCAAAACTGGAGAGCGAATTCGTGTACGGAGACTATAAGGTGTACGATGTCAGAAAAATGATCGCCA
AGTCCGAGCAGGAAATTGGAAAAGCTACTGCCAAGTATTTCTTTTACTCAAACATCATGAATTTCTTTAA
GACAGAGATCACCCTGGCCAATGGAGAAATCCGCAAAAGGCCCCTGATTGAGACAAACGGAGAGACAGGC
GAAATCGTGTGGGACAAAGGCAGAGATTTTGCAACCGTGAGGAAGGTCCTGAGCATGCCTCAAGTGAATA
TCGTCAAGAAAACTGAGGTGCAGACAGGCGGTTTCTCAAAAGAAAGTATTCTGCCAAAACGCAACTCTGA
TAAGCTGATCGCTAGAAAGAAAGACTGGGACCCTAAGAAGTATGGAGGCTTTGACTCTCCCACTGTGGCA
TACTCCGTCCTGGTGGTCGCTAAGGTGGAGAAGGGCAAAAGCAAGAAACTGAAATCTGTCAAGGAGCTGC
TGGGTATCACAATTATGGAGAGAAGCTCTTTCGAGAAGAACCCAATCGATTTTCTGGAGGCCAAAGGTTA
TAAGGAAGTGAAGAAAGACCTGATCATTAAACTGCCCAAGTACAGTCTGTTTGAGCTGGAAAACGGCAGG
AAACGCATGCTGGCAAGCGCTGGAGAGCTGCAGAAAGGCAATGAACTGGCCCTGCCTTCTAAGTACGTGA
ACTTCCTGTATCTGGCAAGCCACTACGAGAAGCTGAAAGGATCTCCAGAGGATAACGAACAGAAACAGCT
GTTTGTGGAGCAGCACAAGCATTATCTGGACGAGATCATTGAACAGATTAGCGAGTTCTCTAAAAGAGTG
ATCCTGGCCGACGCAAATCTGGATAAGGTCCTGTCTGCTTACAACAAACACAGAGATAAGCCCATCAGGG
AGCAGGCCGAAAATATCATTCATCTGTTCACTCTGACAAACCTGGGCGCACCTGCAGCTTTCAAGTACTT
CGACACTACAATCGATAGAAAGAGGTACACCTCCACTAAGGAGGTGCTGGACGCTACACTGATCCATCAG
AGTATTACCGGCCTGTACGAAACAAGGATTGACCTGTCTCAGCTGGGTGGCGACTCACCGGTGAGATCTC
CTAAGAAGAAGAGAAAGGTGCCTAGGGGCAGCGGCGCCACCAACTTCAGCCTGCTGAAGCAGGCCGGCGA
CGTGGAGGAGAACCCCGGCCCCGCCCCCGGCAGCCTCGAGGTCAGTGAATTGATAAAGGAGAATATGCAT
ATGAAACTGTACATGGAGGGTACAGTAGATAACCACCACTTCAAGTGTACAAGTGAAGGCGAGGGAAAAC
CGTACGAGGGAACTCAGACGATGAGGATCAAAGTAGTGGAGGGTGGACCTCTTCCTTTCGCTTTCGACAT
CCTGGCTACCTCTTTCCTGTATGGAAGTAAAACTTTTATAAATCACACACAAGGTATCCCCGATTTTTTC
AAGCAGTCATTCCCCGAAGGCTTCACCTGGGAAAGAGTCACAACCTACGAGGATGGCGGCGTCCTGACAG
CCACTCAGGATACATCATTGCAAGACGGATGTCTGATATATAACGTTAAAATCAGAGGCGTAAACTTTAC
CTCTAATGGACCCGTAATGCAGAAAAAAACCCTGGGCTGGGAGGCTTTTACCGAGACGCTGTATCCTGCA
GACGGAGGTCTCGAGGGGAGAAATGACATGGCCCTGAAGCTTGTGGGGGGGAGTCACCTGATTGCCAACG
CCAAAACTACGTATAGGTCCAAAAAACCTGCAAAGAACCTCAAAATGCCCGGCGTGTACTACGTGGATTA
CCGTCTGGAGCGCATTAAGGAAGCCAACAACGAGACTTACGTAGAGCAGCATGAAGTTGCTGTGGCTAGA
TATTGCGACTTGCCCAGTAAATTGGGGCACAAGTTGAATTGAGCGACCGCGACTCTAGATCATAATCAGC
CATACCACATTTGTAGAGGTTTTACTTGCTTTAAAAAACCTCCCACACCTCCCCCTGAACCTGAAACATA
AAATGAATGCAATTGTTGTTGTTAACTTGTTTATTGCAGCTTATAATGGTTACAAATAAAGCAATAGCAT
CACAAATTTCACAAATAAAGCATTTTTTTCACTGCGTCGACCCAGCTTTCTTGTACAAAGTTGGCATTAT
AAGAAAGCATTGCTTATCAATTTGTTGCAACGAACAGGTCACTATCAGTCAAAATAAAATCATTATTTGC
CATCCAGCTGATATCCCCTATAGTGAGTCGTATTACATGGTCATAGCTGTTTCCTGGCAGCTCTGGCCCG
TGTCTCAAAATCTCTGATGTTACATTGCACAAGATAAAAATATATCATCATGAACAATAAAACTGTCTGC
TTACATAAACAGTAATACAAGGGGTGTTATGAGCCATATTCAACGGGAAACGTCGAGGCCGCGATTAAAT
TCCAACATGGATGCTGATTTATATGGGTATAAATGGGCTCGCGATAATGTCGGGCAATCAGGTGCGACAA
TCTATCGCTTGTATGGGAAGCCCGATGCGCCAGAGTTGTTTCTGAAACATGGCAAAGGTAGCGTTGCCAA
TGATGTTACAGATGAGATGGTCAGACTAAACTGGCTGACGGAATTTATGCCTCTTCCGACCATCAAGCAT
TTTATCCGTACTCCTGATGATGCATGGTTACTCACCACTGCGATCCCCGGAAAAACAGCATTCCAGGTAT
TAGAAGAATATCCTGATTCAGGTGAAAATATTGTTGATGCGCTGGCAGTGTTCCTGCGCCGGTTGCATTC
GATTCCTGTTTGTAATTGTCCTTTTAACAGCGATCGCGTATTTCGTCTCGCTCAGGCGCAATCACGAATG
AATAACGGTTTGGTTGATGCGAGTGATTTTGATGACGAGCGTAATGGCTGGCCTGTTGAACAAGTCTGGA
AAGAAATGCATAAACTTTTGCCATTCTCACCGGATTCAGTCGTCACTCATGGTGATTTCTCACTTGATAA
CCTTATTTTTGACGAGGGGAAATTAATAGGTTGTATTGATGTTGGACGAGTCGGAATCGCAGACCGATAC
CAGGATCTTGCCATCCTATGGAACTGCCTCGGTGAGTTTTCTCCTTCATTACAGAAACGGCTTTTTCAAA
AATATGGTATTGATAATCCTGATATGAATAAATTGCAGTTTCATTTGATGCTCGATGAGTTTTTCTAATC
AGAATTGGTTAATTGGTTGTAACACTGGCAGAGCATTACGCTGACTTGACGGGACGGCGCAAGCTCATGA
CCAAAATCCCTTAACGTGAGTTACGCGTCGTTCCACTGAGCGTCAGACCCCGTAGAAAAGATCAAAGGAT
CTTCTTGAGATCCTTTTTTTCTGCGCGTAATCTGCTGCTTGCAAACAAAAAAACCACCGCTACCAGCGGT
GGTTTGTTTGCCGGATCAAGAGCTACCAACTCTTTTTCCGAAGGTAACTGGCTTCAGCAGAGCGCAGATA
CCAAATACTGTTCTTCTAGTGTAGCCGTAGTTAGGCCACCACTTCAAGAACTCTGTAGCACCGCCTACAT
ACCTCGCTCTGCTAATCCTGTTACCAGTGGCTGCTGCCAGTGGCGATAAGTCGTGTCTTACCGGGTTGGA
CTCAAGACGATAGTTACCGGATAAGGCGCAGCGGTCGGGCTGAACGGGGGGTTCGTGCACACAGCCCAGC
TTGGAGCGAACGACCTACACCGAACTGAGATACCTACAGCGTGAGCTATGAGAAAGCGCCACGCTTCCCG
AAGGGAGAAAGGCGGACAGGTATCCGGTAAGCGGCAGGGTCGGAACAGGAGAGCGCACGAGGGAGCTTCC
AGGGGGAAACGCCTGGTATCTTTATAGTCCTGTCGGGTTTCGCCACCTCTGACTTGAGCGTCGATTTTTG
TGATGCTCGTCAGGGGGGCGGAGCCTATGGAAAAACGCCAGCAACGCGGCCTTTTTACGGTTCCTGGCCT
TTTGCTGGCCTTTTGCTCACATGTT
